>Addgene plasmid #15974 | p406ADH1 | depositor full sequence | sequence record 8459 | Author sequence
GACGAAAGGGCCTCGTGATACGCCTATTTTTATAGGTTAATGTCATGATAATAATGGTTTCTTAGACGTC
AGGTGGCACTTTTCGGGGAAATGTGCGCGGAACCCCTATTTGTTTATTTTTCTAAATACATTCAAATATG
TATCCGCTCATGAGACAATAACCCTGATAAATGCTTCAATAATATTGAAAAAGGAAGAGTATGAGTATTC
AACATTTCCGTGTCGCCCTTATTCCCTTTTTTGCGGCATTTTGCCTTCCTGTTTTTGCTCACCCAGAAAC
GCTGGTGAAAGTAAAAGATGCTGAAGATCAGTTGGGTGCACGAGTGGGTTACATCGAACTGGATCTCAAC
AGCGGTAAGATCCTTGAGAGTTTTCGCCCCGAAGAACGTTTTCCAATGATGAGCACTTTTAAAGTTCTGC
TATGTGGCGCGGTATTATCCCGTATTGACGCCGGGCAAGAGCAACTCGGTCGCCGCATACACTATTCTCA
GAATGACTTGGTTGAGTACTCACCAGTCACAGAAAAGCATCTTACGGATGGCATGACAGTAAGAGAATTA
TGCAGTGCTGCCATAACCATGAGTGATAACACTGCGGCCAACTTACTTCTGACAACGATCGGAGGACCGA
AGGAGCTAACCGCTTTTTTGCACAACATGGGGGATCATGTAACTCGCCTTGATCGTTGGGAACCGGAGCT
GAATGAAGCCATACCAAACGACGAGCGTGACACCACGATGCCTGTAGCAATGGCAACAACGTTGCGCAAA
CTATTAACTGGCGAACTACTTACTCTAGCTTCCCGGCAACAATTAATAGACTGGATGGAGGCGGATAAAG
TTGCAGGACCACTTCTGCGCTCGGCCCTTCCGGCTGGCTGGTTTATTGCTGATAAATCTGGAGCCGGTGA
GCGTGGGTCTCGCGGTATCATTGCAGCACTGGGGCCAGATGGTAAGCCCTCCCGTATCGTAGTTATCTAC
ACGACGGGGAGTCAGGCAACTATGGATGAACGAAATAGACAGATCGCTGAGATAGGTGCCTCACTGATTA
AGCATTGGTAACTGTCAGACCAAGTTTACTCATATATACTTTAGATTGATTTAAAACTTCATTTTTAATT
TAAAAGGATCTAGGTGAAGATCCTTTTTGATAATCTCATGACCAAAATCCCTTAACGTGAGTTTTCGTTC
CACTGAGCGTCAGACCCCGTAGAAAAGATCAAAGGATCTTCTTGAGATCCTTTTTTTCTGCGCGTAATCT
GCTGCTTGCAAACAAAAAAACCACCGCTACCAGCGGTGGTTTGTTTGCCGGATCAAGAGCTACCAACTCT
TTTTCCGAAGGTAACTGGCTTCAGCAGAGCGCAGATACCAAATACTGTCCTTCTAGTGTAGCCGTAGTTA
GGCCACCACTTCAAGAACTCTGTAGCACCGCCTACATACCTCGCTCTGCTAATCCTGTTACCAGTGGCTG
CTGCCAGTGGCGATAAGTCGTGTCTTACCGGGTTGGACTCAAGACGATAGTTACCGGATAAGGCGCAGCG
GTCGGGCTGAACGGGGGGTTCGTGCACACAGCCCAGCTTGGAGCGAACGACCTACACCGAACTGAGATAC
CTACAGCGTGAGCTATGAGAAAGCGCCACGCTTCCCGAAGGGAGAAAGGCGGACAGGTATCCGGTAAGCG
GCAGGGTCGGAACAGGAGAGCGCACGAGGGAGCTTCCAGGGGGAAACGCCTGGTATCTTTATAGTCCTGT
CGGGTTTCGCCACCTCTGACTTGAGCGTCGATTTTTGTGATGCTCGTCAGGGGGGCGGAGCCTATGGAAA
AACGCCAGCAACGCGGCCTTTTTACGGTTCCTGGCCTTTTGCTGGCCTTTTGCTCACATGTTCTTTCCTG
CGTTATCCCCTGATTCTGTGGATAACCGTATTACCGCCTTTGAGTGAGCTGATACCGCTCGCCGCAGCCG
AACGACCGAGCGCAGCGAGTCAGTGAGCGAGGAAGCGGAAGAGCGCCCAATACGCAAACCGCCTCTCCCC
GCGCGTTGGCCGATTCATTAATGCAGCTGGCACGACAGGTTTCCCGACTGGAAAGCGGGCAGTGAGCGCA
ACGCAATTAATGTGAGTTACCTCACTCATTAGGCACCCCAGGCTTTACACTTTATGCTTCCGGCTCCTAT
GTTGTGTGGAATTGTGAGCGGATAACAATTTCACACAGGAAACAGCTATGACCATGATTACGCCAAGCGC
GCAATTAACCCTCACTAAAGGGAACAAAAGCTGGAGCTCGCCGGGATCGAAGAAATGATGGTAAATGAAA
TAGGAAATCAAGGAGCATGAAGGCAAAAGACAAATATAAGGGTCGAACGAAAAATAAAGTGAAAAGTGTT
GATATGATGTATTTGGCTTTGCGGCGCCGAAAAAACGAGTTTACGCAATTGCACAATCATGCTGACTCTG
TGGCGGACCCGCGCTCTTGCCGGCCCGGCGATAACGCTGGGCGTGAGGCTGTGCCCGGCGGAGTTTTTTG
CGCCTGCATTTTCCAAGGTTTACCCTGCGCTAAGGGGCGAGATTGGAGAAGCAATAAGAATGCCGGTTGG
GGTTGCGATGATGACGACCACGACAACTGGTGTCATTATTTAAGTTGCCGAAAGAACCTGAGTGCATTTG
CAACATGAGTATACTAGAAGAATGAGCCAAGACTTGCGAGACGCGAGTTTGCCGGTGGTGCGAACAATAG
AGCGACCATGACCTTGAAGGTGAGACGCGCATAACCGCTAGAGTACTTTGAAGAGGAAACAGCAATAGGG
TTGCTACCAGTATAAATAGACAGGTACATACAACACTGGAAATGGTTGTCTGTTTGAGTACGCTTTCAAT
TCATTTGGGTGTGCACTTTATTATGTTACAATATGGAAGGGAACTTTACACTTCTCCTATGCACATATAT
TAATTAAAGTCCAATGCTAGTAGAGAAGGGGGGTAACACCCCTCCGCGCTCTTTTCCGATTTTTTTCTAA
ACCGTGGAATATTTCGGATATCCTTTTGTTGTTTCCGGGTGTACAATATGGACTTCCTCTTTTCTGGCAA
CCAAACCCATACATCGGGATTCCTATAATACCTTCGTTGGTCTCCCTAACATGTAGGTGGCGGAGGGGAG
ATATACAATAGAACAGATACCAGACAAGACATAATGGGCTAAACAAGACTACACCAATTACACTGCCTCA
TTGATGGTGGTACATAACGAACTAATACTGTAGCCCTAGACTTGATAGCCATCATCATATCGAAGTTTCA
CTACCCTTTTTCCATTTGCCATCTATTGAAGTAATAATAGGCGCATGCAACTTCTTTTCTTTTTTTTTCT
TTTCTCTCTCCCCCGTTGTTGTCTCACCATATCCGCAATGACAAAAAAATGATGGAAGACACTAAAGGAA
AAAATTAACGACAAAGACAGCACCAACAGATGTCGTTGTTCCAGAGCTGATGAGGGGTATCTCGAAGCAC
ACGAAACTTTTTCCTTCCTTCATTCACGCACACTACTCTCTAATGAGCAACGGTATACGGCCTTCCTTCC
AGTTACTTGAATTTGAAATAAAAAAAAGTTTGCTGTCTTGCTATCAAGTATAAATAGACCTGCAATTATT
AATCTTTTGTTTCCTCGTCATTGTTCTCGTTCCCTTTCTTCCTTGTTTCTTTTTCTGCACAATATTTCAA
GCTATACCAAGCATACAATCAACTCCAAGCTGGCCGCTCTAGAACTAGTGGATCCCCCGGGCTGCAGGAA
TTCGATATCAAGCTTATCGATACCGTCGACCTCGAGTCATGTAATTAGTTATGTCACGCTTACATTCACG
CCCTCCCCCCACATCCGCTCTAACCGAAAAGGAAGGAGTTAGACAACCTGAAGTCTAGGTCCCTATTTAT
TTTTTTATAGTTATGTTAGTATTAAGAACGTTATTTATATTTCAAATTTTTCTTTTTTTTCTGTACAGAC
GCGTGTACGCATGTAACATTATACTGAAAACCTTGCTTGAGAAGGTTTTGGGACGCTCGAAGGCTTTAAT
TTGCGGCCGGTACCCAATTCGCCCTATAGTGAGTCGTATTACGCGCGCTCACTGGCCGTCGTTTTACAAC
GTCGTGACTGGGAAAACCCTGGCGTTACCCAACTTAATCGCCTTGCAGCACATCCCCCTTTCGCCAGCTG
GCGTAATAGCGAAGAGGCCCGCACCGATCGCCCTTCCCAACAGTTGCGCAGCCTGAATGGCGAATGGCGC
G
[124 nt withheld, positions 4272-4395]
C
[91 nt withheld, positions 4397-4487]
A
[49 nt withheld, positions 4489-4537]
CCTTTGACGTTGGAGTCCACGTTCTTT
[37 nt withheld, positions 4565-4601]
ACCCTATCTCGGTCTATTCTTTTGATTTATAAGGGATTTTGCCGATTTCGGCCTATTGGTTAAAAAATGA
GCTGATTTAACAAAAATTTAACGCGAATTTTAACAAAATATTAACGTTTACAATTTCCTGATGCGGTATT
TTCTCCTTACGCATCTGTGCGGTATTTCACACCGCATAGGGTAATAACTGATATAATTAAATTGAAGCTC
TAATTTGTGAGTTTAGTATACATGCATTTACTTATAATACAGTTTTTTAGTTTTGCTGGCCGCATCTTCT
CAAATATGCTTCCCAGCCTGCTTTTCTGTAACGTTCACCCTCTACCTTAGCATCCCTTCCCTTTGCAAAT
AGTCCTCTTCCAACAATAATAATGTCAGATCCTGTAGAGACCACATCATCCACGGTTCTATACTGTTGAC
CCAATGCGTCTCCCTTGTCATCTAAACCCACACCGGGTGTCATAATCAACCAATCGTAACCTTCATCTCT
TCCACCCATGTCTCTTTGAGCAATAAAGCCGATAACAAAATCTTTGTCGCTCTTCGCAATGTCAACAGTA
CCCTTAGTATATTCTCCAGTAGATAGGGAGCCCTTGCATGACAATTCTGCTAACATCAAAAGGCCTCTAG
GTTCCTTTGTTACTTCTTCTGCCGCCTGCTTCAAACCGCTAACAATACCTGGGCCCACCACACCGTGTGC
ATTCGTAATGTCTGCCCATTCTGCTATTCTGTATACACCCGCAGAGTACTGCAATTTGACTGTATTACCA
ATGTCAGCAAATTTTCTGTCTTCGAAGAGTAAAAAATTGTACTTGGCGGATAATGCCTTTAGCGGCTTAA
CTGTGCCCTCCATGGAAAAATCAGTCAAGATATCCACATGTGTTTTTAGTAAACAAATTTTGGGACCTAA
TGCTTCAACTAACTCCAGTAATTCCTTGGTGGTACGAACATCCAATGAAGCACACAAGTTTGTTTGCTTT
TCGTGCATGATATTAAATAGCTTGGCAGCAACAGGACTAGGATGAGTAGCAGCACGTTCCTTATATGTAG
CTTTCGACATGATTTATCTTCGTTTCCTGCAGGTTTTTGTTCTGTGCAGTTGGGTTAAGAATACTGGGCA
ATTTCATGTTTCTTCAACACTACATATGCGTATATATACCAATCTAAGTCTGTGCTCCTTCCTTCGTTCT
TCCTTCTGTTCGGAGATTACCGAATCAAAAAAATTTCAAAGAAACCGAAATCAAAAAAAAGAATAAAAAA
AAAATGATGAATTGAATTGAAAAGCTGTGGTATGGTGCACTCTCAGTACAATCTGCTCTGATGCCGCATA
GTTAAGCCAGCCCCGACACCCGCCAACACCCGCTGACGCGCCCTGACGGGCTTGTCTGCTCCCGGCATCC
GCTTACAGACAAGCTGTGACCGTCTCCGGGAGCTGCATGTGTCAGAGGTTTTCACCGTCATCACCGAAAC
GCGCGA
Features (pLannotate 1.2.2; 20 found; start..end, strand, type, name):
     96..200     +  promoter       AmpR promoter: bla
    201..1061    +  CDS            AmpR: β-lactamase; bla; confers resistance to ampicillin, carbenicillin, and related antibiotics
   1232..1820    +  rep_origin     ori: high-copy-number ColE1/pMB1/pBR322/pUC origin of replication
   2003..2095    +  CDS            lacI (fragment): lac repressor; lacI; The lac repressor binds to the lac operator to inhibit transcription in E. coli. This inhibition can be relieved by adding lactose or isopropyl-β-D-thiogalactopyranoside (IPTG).
   2108..2129    +  protein_bind   CAP binding site: CAP binding activates transcription in the presence of cAMP. E. coli catabolite activator protein
   2144..2174    +  promoter       lac promoter: promoter for the E. coli lac operon
   2182..2198    +  protein_bind   lac operator: The lac repressor binds to the lac operator to inhibit transcription in E. coli. This inhibition can be relieved by adding lactose or isopropyl-β-D-thiogalactopyranoside (IPTG). lac repressor encoded by lacI
   2243..2261    +  promoter       T3 promoter: promoter for bacteriophage T3 RNA polymerase
   2327..2665    +  CDS            YO085_YEAST: Protein predicted: Swiss-Prot protein existence level 4. From Saccharomyces cerevisiae (strain ATCC 204508 / S288c) (Baker's yeast).
   3030..3734    +  promoter       ADH1 promoter: S. cerevisiae ADH1; promoter for alcohol dehydrogenase 1
   3742..3816    +  misc_feature   MCS (fragment): pBluescript multiple cloning site
   3817..4064    +  terminator     CYC1 terminator: S. cerevisiae CYC1; transcription terminator for CYC1
   4083..4101    -  promoter       T7 promoter: promoter for bacteriophage T7 RNA polymerase
   4109..4264    +  CDS            lacZα (fragment): LacZα fragment of β-galactosidase; lacZ fragment
   4272..4727    +  rep_origin     f1 ori (sequence partly withheld): f1 bacteriophage origin of replication; arrow indicates direction of (+) strand synthesis
   4728..4779    -  misc_feature   bom (fragment): basis of mobility region from pBR322
   4858..5661    -  CDS            URA3: orotidine-5'-phosphate decarboxylase, required for uracil biosynthesis; S. cerevisiae URA3; yeast auxotrophic marker, counterselectable with 5-fluoroorotic acid (5-FOA)
   5662..5877    -  promoter       URA3 promoter: S. cerevisiae URA3
   5892..5941    -  misc_feature   bom (fragment): basis of mobility region from pBR322
   6043..1       -  CDS            rop (fragment) (across the origin): Rop protein, which maintains plasmids at low copy number; rop
