[The description below was written by a language model from this plasmid's Addgene catalogue record and pLannotate feature annotations shown in this document.]
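Description:
p406ADH1 is a yeast integrating expression vector built on the pRS406 backbone, into which the ADH1 promoter–polylinker–CYC1 terminator cassette from the Mumberg-series plasmid p413ADH was transferred as a SacI–KpnI fragment. The annotated sequence is about 6.1 kb, consistent with the recorded backbone and insert sizes. In E. coli it is maintained at high copy through a ColE1/pUC-type origin and selected with ampicillin via the β-lactamase gene; an f1 origin is also present, allowing single-stranded DNA production. No yeast replication origin or centromere is annotated, as expected for a pRS40x-type plasmid, so stable maintenance in S. cerevisiae depends on integration into the genome. Transformants are selected by uracil prototrophy through the URA3 marker with its own promoter, and this marker can be counterselected with 5-FOA.

The payload is an empty expression cassette rather than a gene of interest. The S. cerevisiae ADH1 (alcohol dehydrogenase 1) promoter lies between the SacI and XbaI sites. The upstream part of the ADH1 fragment is annotated as a predicted yeast open reading frame, which probably reflects genomic sequence carried along with the promoter. The promoter is followed by a fragment of the pBluescript multiple cloning site and then the CYC1 transcription terminator, so an open reading frame cloned into the polylinker is transcribed from the ADH1 promoter and properly terminated. Remnants of the pBluescript-derived region flank the cassette, including the lac promoter and operator, a lacZα fragment, and T3 and T7 promoters. The vector is suited to expressing a gene of choice in budding yeast from an integrated copy, rather than from an episomal plasmid.
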