Addgene plasmid #15974: p406ADH1
Depositing lab: Nicolas Buchler & Fred Cross. Depositing organization: Rockefeller University.
Backbone
  Vector backbone: pRS406
  Backbone manufacturer: Sikorski & Hieter, Genetics 122:19-27 (1989)
  Backbone size w/o insert (bp): 4283
  Vector type: Bacterial Expression, Yeast Expression
  Selectable markers: URA3
Growth in bacteria
  Bacterial resistance: Ampicillin, 100 μg/mL
  Growth temperature: 37°C
  Growth strain: DH5alpha
  Copy number: High Copy
Gene/Insert
  Gene/Insert name: ADH1 promoter + polylinker + CYC1 terminator (alt name: alcohol dehydrogenase)
  Species: S. cerevisiae (budding yeast)
  Insert size (bp): 1795
  Mutation: ADH1 promoter is between SacI and XbaI restriction sites.
  Entrez Gene: ADH1 (a.k.a. YOL086C, ADC1)
  Cloning method: Restriction Enzyme; 5′ cloning site SacI (not destroyed); 3′ cloning site KpnI (not destroyed)
  Sequencing primers: 5′ M13 Reverse
Resource information
  A portion of this plasmid was derived from a plasmid made by: Plasmid was made by Ben Timney (Rockefeller University). Insert was cut from Mumberg plasmid p413ADH, which was obtained from ATCC.
Terms and licenses: Academic/Nonprofit Terms; Industry Terms: Not Available to Industry
Depositor comments: Mumberg D, Muller R, Funk M. Gene 156:119-22 (1995).
How to cite: p406ADH1 was a gift from Nicolas Buchler & Fred Cross (Addgene plasmid # 15974 ; http://n2t.net/addgene:15974 ; RRID:Addgene_15974)
