>Addgene plasmid #15974 | p406ADH1 | addgene partial sequence | sequence record 22340 | 15974 with M13R
GGAACAAAAGCTGGAGCTCGCCGGGATCGAAGAAATGATGGTAAATGAAATAGGAAATCAAGGAGCATGA
AGGCAAAAGACAAATATAAGGGTCGAACGAAAAATAAAGTGAAAAGTGTTGATATGATGTATTTGGCTTT
GCGGCGCCGAAAAAACGAGTTTACGCAATTGCACAATCATGCTGACTCTGTGGCGGACCCGCGCTCTTGC
CGGCCCGGCGATAACGCTGGGCGTGAGGCTGTGCCCGGCGGAGTTTTTTGCGCCTGCATTTTCCAAGGTT
TACCCTGCGCTAAGGGGCGAGATTGGAGAAGCAATAAGAATGCCGGTTGGGGTTGCGATGATGACGACCA
CGACAACTGGTGTCATTATTTAAGTTGCCGAAAGAACCTGAGTGCATTTGCAACATGAGTATACTAGAAG
AATGAGCCAAGACTTGCGAGACGCGAGTTTGCCGGTGGTGCGAACAATAGAGCGACCATGACCTTGAAGG
TGAGACGCGCATAACCGCTAGAGTACTTTGAAGAGGAAACAGCAATAGGGTTGCTACCAGTATAAATAGA
CAGGTACATACAACACTGGAAATGGTTGTCTGTTTGAGTACGCTTTCAATTCATTTGGGTGTGCACTTTA
TTATGTTACAATATGGAAGGGAACTTTACACTTCTCCTATGCACATATATTAATTAAAGTCCAA
